Addgene plasmid #104984: pSF4 TetCMV intron 4xGCN4 Renilla FKBP STOP 24xMS2v5 SV40 CTE polyA
Purpose: Expresses ST-Renilla reporter in mammalian cells
Depositing lab: Jeffrey Chao. Depositing organization: Friedrich Miescher Institute for Biomedical Research. Publication: Single-Molecule Quantification of Translation-Dependent Association of mRNAs with the Endoplasmic Reticulum. Voigt F, Zhang H, Cui XA, Triebold D, Liu AX, Eglinger J, Lee ES, Chao JA, Palazzo AF. Cell Rep. 2017 Dec 26;21(13):3740-3753. doi: 10.1016/j.celrep.2017.12.008. PubMed 29281824.
Backbone
  Vector backbone: pSF4
  Vector type: Mammalian Expression, Bacterial Expression
Growth in bacteria
  Bacterial resistance: Ampicillin, 100 μg/mL
  Growth temperature: 37°C
  Growth strain: DH5alpha
  Copy number: High Copy
Gene/Insert
  Gene/Insert name: Renilla luciferase
  Species: Renilla reniformis
  Insert size (bp): 930
  Promoter: TetCMV
  Tag / fusion protein: 4xGCN4 repeats (SunTag) (N terminal on insert); FKBP (C terminal on insert); 24xMS2v5 stem loops in 3'UTR
  Cloning method: Unknown
  Sequencing primers: 5′ AATACGACTCACTATAGGC
Terms and licenses: Academic/Nonprofit Terms; Industry Terms: Not Available to Industry
How to cite: pSF4 TetCMV intron 4xGCN4 Renilla FKBP STOP 24xMS2v5 SV40 CTE polyA was a gift from Jeffrey Chao (Addgene plasmid # 104984 ; http://n2t.net/addgene:104984 ; RRID:Addgene_104984)
