[The description below was written by a language model from this plasmid's Addgene catalogue record and pLannotate feature annotations shown in this document.]
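Description:
pSF4 TetCMV intron 4xGCN4 Renilla FKBP STOP 24xMS2v5 SV40 CTE polyA is a 9.75 kb mammalian expression plasmid built on the pSF4 backbone. It encodes a SunTag-Renilla luciferase reporter mRNA designed for single-molecule imaging of translation. It is propagated in E. coli as a high-copy plasmid through a ColE1/pUC-type origin and selected with ampicillin (β-lactamase). The backbone annotations also show Moloney murine leukemia virus elements on the opposite strand to the reporter: an LTR, packaging signals, a truncated gag fragment and fragments of a self-inactivating ΔU3 3' LTR. An FRT site lies next to the cassette. This suggests a retroviral, recombination-capable backbone in which the reporter is oriented antisense to the viral transcript, although the record describes the vector type only as mammalian and bacterial expression.

Transcription is driven by a tetracycline-responsive promoter (called TetCMV in the record and annotated as TRE3G), so expression depends on a Tet transactivator and doxycycline. A chimeric β-globin/immunoglobulin intron follows the promoter, and a T7 promoter lies upstream of the coding region. The open reading frame begins with four GCN4 epitope repeats (SunTag), of which the annotation detects only one. As these repeats emerge from the ribosome they can be bound by a fluorescent scFv fusion, marking nascent peptides. They are fused to human codon-optimized Renilla luciferase and a C-terminal FKBP domain, annotated as the L106P FKBP12 destabilization domain that is stabilized by Shield1. After the stop codon, the 3'UTR carries 24 MS2v5 stem loops for labelling the mRNA with fluorescent MS2 coat protein. The construct name also lists a CTE, and the table annotates an SV40 polyadenylation signal, shown there on the reverse strand. The MS2 array and CTE are not annotated in the feature table. The associated work used such reporters to quantify translation-dependent association of mRNAs with the endoplasmic reticulum.
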