Features (pLannotate 1.2.2; 26 found; start..end, strand, type, name):
    381..513     +  intron         chimeric intron: chimera between introns from human β-globin and immunoglobulin heavy chain genes
    558..576     +  promoter       T7 promoter: promoter for bacteriophage T7 RNA polymerase
    655..711     +  CDS            GCN4_v4: GCN4 peptide optimized to improve solubility while preserving binding to an scFv-GFP fusion protein (Tanenbaum et al., 2014)
    961..1890    +  CDS            hRluc: Renilla luciferase human codon-optimized
   1891..2214    +  CDS            DD: destabilization domain that can be stabilized by Shield1 in the ProteoTuner™ system L106P mutant of FKBP12
   3747..3881    -  polyA_signal   SV40 poly(A) signal: SV40 polyadenylation signal
   3904..3987    -  CDS            large T antigen (fragment): large T antigen from SV40 (simian virus 40)
   4059..4468    -  CDS            gag (truncated) (fragment): truncated Moloney murine leukemia virus (MMLV) gag gene lacking the start codon
   4558..4646    -  misc_feature   MESV Ψ (fragment): packaging signal of murine embryonic stem cell virus
   4698..4897    -  misc_feature   MMLV Ψ: packaging signal of Moloney murine leukemia virus (MMLV)
   4960..5551    -  LTR            LTR: long terminal repeat from Moloney murine leukemia virus
   5985..6001    -  protein_bind   lac operator: The lac repressor binds to the lac operator to inhibit transcription in E. coli. This inhibition can be relieved by adding lactose or isopropyl-β-D-thiogalactopyranoside (IPTG). lac repressor encoded by lacI
   6009..6039    -  promoter       lac promoter: promoter for the E. coli lac operon
   6054..6075    -  protein_bind   CAP binding site: CAP binding activates transcription in the presence of cAMP. E. coli catabolite activator protein
   6088..6180    -  CDS            lacI (fragment): lac repressor; lacI; The lac repressor binds to the lac operator to inhibit transcription in E. coli. This inhibition can be relieved by adding lactose or isopropyl-β-D-thiogalactopyranoside (IPTG).
   6363..6951    -  rep_origin     ori: high-copy-number ColE1/pMB1/pBR322/pUC origin of replication
   7122..7982    -  CDS            AmpR: β-lactamase; bla; confers resistance to ampicillin, carbenicillin, and related antibiotics
   7983..8087    -  promoter       AmpR promoter: bla
   8182..8217    +  CDS            rop (fragment): Rop protein, which maintains plasmids at low copy number; rop
   8319..8418    +  misc_feature   bom (fragment): basis of mobility region from pBR322
   8424..8581    -  CDS            lacZα (fragment): LacZα fragment of β-galactosidase; lacZ fragment
   9275..9472    -  LTR            3' LTR (ΔU3) (fragment): self-inactivating 3' long terminal repeat (LTR) from Moloney murine leukemia virus
   9476..9512    -  LTR            3' LTR (ΔU3) (fragment): self-inactivating 3' long terminal repeat (LTR) from Moloney murine leukemia virus
   9554..9651    -  CDS            env (fragment): murine leukemia virus gPr80 envelope polyprotein precursor; env; proteolytically cleaved into gp70SU and p15TM subunits
   9659..9706    -  protein_bind   FRT: FLP-mediated recombination occurs in the 8-bp core sequence TCTAGAAA (Turan and Bode, 2011). FLP recombinase from the Saccharomyces cerevisiae 2μ plasmid
   9748..371     +  promoter       TRE3G promoter (across the origin): 3rd-generation Tet-responsive promoter that can be activated by binding of Tet-On® 3G
>Addgene plasmid #104984 | pSF4 TetCMV intron 4xGCN4 Renilla FKBP STOP 24xMS2v5 SV40 CTE polyA | addgene full sequence | sequence record 202898 | Addgene NGS Result
TCCCTATCAGTGATAGAGAACGTATGAAGAGTTTACTCCCTATCAGTGATAGAGAACGTATGCAGACTTT
ACTCCCTATCAGTGATAGAGAACGTATAAGGAGTTTACTCCCTATCAGTGATAGAGAACGTATGACCAGT
TTACTCCCTATCAGTGATAGAGAACGTATCTACAGTTTACTCCCTATCAGTGATAGAGAACGTATATCCA
GTTTACTCCCTATCAGTGATAGAGAACGTATAAGCTTTAGGCGTGTACGGTGGGCGCCTATAAAAGCAGA
GCTCGTTTAGTGAACCGTCAGATCGCCTGGAGCAATTCCACAACACTTTTGTCTTATACCAACTTTCCGT
ACCACTTCCTACCCTCGTAAAACCGGTCAGGTAAGTATCAAGGTTACAAGACAGGTTTAAGGAGACCAAT
AGAAACTGGGCTTGTCGAGACAGAGAAGACTCTTGCGTTTCTGATAGGCACCTATTGGTCTTACTGACAT
CCACTTTGCCTTTCTCTCCACAGGTGTCCACTCCCAGTTCAATTACAGCTCTTAAGGCTAGAGTACTTAA
TACGACTCACTATAGGCTAGCCACCATGGGCGCCATCATACACGCGGCCGCAATCATCGGTCCGGGTGGA
TCTGGAGGTGGAGGTTCTGGAGGAGAAGAACTTTTGAGCAAGAATTATCATCTTGAGAACGAAGTGGCTC
GTCTTAAGAAAGGTTCTGGCAGTGGAGAAGAACTGCTTTCAAAGAATTACCACCTGGAAAACGAAGTAGC
TCGATTAAAGAAAGGTTCAGGGTCGGGTGAAGAACTGCTCTCAAAAGATTATCATTTGGAAAATGAGGTT
GCACGTTTAAAAAAGGGAAGTGGCAGTGGTGAGGAACTTCTGTCGAAAAATTATCATCTCGAGAATGAAG
TAGCCCGACTTAAAAAGGGTTCTGGCTCGGGTCAGCGGCCGCACCGGTCAGCTTCCAAGGTGTACGACCC
CGAGCAACGCAAACGCATGATCACTGGGCCTCAGTGGTGGGCTCGCTGCAAGCAAATGAACGTGCTGGAC
TCCTTCATCAACTACTATGATTCCGAGAAGCACGCCGAGAACGCCGTGATTTTTCTGCATGGTAACGCTG
CCTCCAGCTACCTGTGGAGGCACGTCGTGCCTCACATCGAGCCCGTGGCTAGATGCATCATCCCTGATCT
GATCGGAATGGGTAAGTCCGGCAAGAGCGGGAATGGCTCATATCGCCTCCTGGATCACTACAAGTACCTC
ACCGCTTGGTTCGAGCTGCTGAACCTTCCAAAGAAAATCATCTTTGTGGGCCACGACTGGGGGGCTTGTC
TGGCCTTTCACTACTCCTACGAGCACCAAGACAAGATCAAGGCCATCGTCCATGCTGAGAGTGTCGTGGA
CGTGATCGAGTCCTGGGACGAGTGGCCTGACATCGAGGAGGATATCGCCCTGATCAAGAGCGAAGAGGGC
GAGAAAATGGTGCTTGAGAATAACTTCTTCGTCGAGACCATGCTCCCAAGCAAGATCATGCGGAAACTGG
AGCCTGAGGAGTTCGCTGCCTACCTGGAGCCATTCAAGGAGAAGGGCGAGGTTAGACGGCCTACCCTCTC
CTGGCCTCGCGAGATCCCTCTCGTTAAGGGAGGCAAGCCCGACGTCGTCCAGATTGTCCGCAACTACAAC
GCCTACCTTCGGGCCAGCGACGATCTGCCTAAGATGTTCATCGAGTCCGACCCTGGGTTCTTTTCCAACG
CTATTGTCGAGGGAGCTAAGAAGTTCCCTAACACCGAGTTCGTGAAGGTGAAGGGCCTCCACTTCAGCCA
GGAGGACGCTCCAGATGAAATGGGTAAGTACATCAAGAGCTTCGTGGAGCGCGTGCTGAAGAACGAGCAG
ATGGGAGTGCAGGTGGAAACCATCTCCCCAGGAGACGGGCGCACCTTCCCCAAGCGCGGCCAGACCTGTG
TGGTGCACTACACCGGGATGCTTGAAGATGGAAAGAAAGTCGATTCCTCCCGGGACAGAAACAAGCCCTT
TAAGTTTATGCTAGGCAAGCAGGAGGTGATCCGAGGCTGGGAAGAAGGGGTTGCCCAGATGAGTGTGGGT
CAGAGAGCCAAACTGACTATATCTCCAGATTATGCCTATGGTGCCACTGGGCACCCAGGCATCATCCCAC
CACATGCCACTCTCGTCTTCGATGTGGAGCTTCTAAAACCGGAATAAGGGCCAGGGAAGAACTGGCTCGG
AAAGAGGACCCCACATGTTGTAGCTTCAAGTTTAAACGGATCCAACCTACAAACGGGTGGAGGATCACCC
CACCCGACACTTCACAATCAAGGGGTACAATACACAAGGGTGGAGGAACACCCCACCCTCCAGACACATT
ACACAGAAATCCAATCAAACAGAAGCACCATCAGGGCTTCTGCTACCAAATTTATCTCAAAAAACTACAA
CAAGGAATCACCATCAGGGATTCCCTGTGCAATATACGTCAAACGAGGGCCACGACGGGAGGACGATCAC
GCCTCCCGAATATCGGCATGTCTGGCTTTCGAATTCAGTGCGTGGAGCATCAGCCCACGCAGCCAATCAG
AGTCGAATACAAGTCGACTTTCGCGAAGAGCATCAGCCTTCGCGCCATTCTTACACAAACCACACTCTCC
CCTACAGGAACAGCATCAGCGTTCCTGCCCAGTACCCAACTCAAGAAAATTTATGTCCCCATGCAGCATC
AGCGCATGGGCCCCAAGAATACATCCCCAACAAAATCACATCCGAGCACCAACAGGGCTCGGAGTGTTGT
TTCTTGTCCAACTGGACAAACCCTCCATGGACCATCAGGCCATGGACTCTCACCAACAAGACAAAAACTA
CTCTTCTCGAAGCAGCATCAGCGCTTCGAAACACTCGAGCATACATTGTGCCTATTTCTTGGGTGGACGA
TCACGCCACCCATGCTCTCACGAATTTCAAAACACGGACAAGGACGAGCACCACCAGGGCTCGTCGTTCC
ACGTCCAATACGATTACTTACCTTTCGGGATCACGATCACGGATCCCGCAGCTACATCACTTCCACTCAG
GACATTCAAGCATGCACGATCACGGCATGCTCCACAAGTCTCAACCACAGAAACTACCAAATGGGTTCAG
CACCAGCGAACCCACTCCTACCTCAAACCTCTTCCCACAAAACTGGCAAGCAGGATCACCGCTTGCCCAT
TCCAACATACCAAATCAAAAACAATTACTGGTACAGCATCAGCGTACCAGCCCACATCTCTCACTACTAT
CAAAAACCAAACCGTTCAGCAACAGCGAACGGTACACACGGAAAAATCAACTGGTTTACAAATACGAAAG
ACGATCACGCTTTCGTCCAGCGCAAACTATTACGAAAAACATCCGACGGGAAGAGCAACAGCCTTCCCGC
GGCGGAAAACCTCACAAAAACACGACAAACGGATGCACGAACACGGCATCCGCCGACAACCCACAAACTT
ACAACCAGGCAAACGGTGCAGGATCACCGCACCGTACATCAAACACCTCAGATCTCATTTCGCGCGGGAT
CCAGACCACCTCCCCTGCGAGCTAAGCTGGACAGCCAATGACGGGTAAGAGAGTGACATTTTTCACTAAC
CTAAGACAGGAGGGCCGTCAGAGCTACTGCCTAATCCAAAGACGGGTAAAAGTGATAAAAATGTATCACT
CCAACCTAAGACAGGCGCAGCTTCCGAGGGATTTGAGATCCAGACATGATAAGATACATTGATGAGTTTG
GACAAACCAAAACTAGAATGCAGTGAAAAAAATGCCTTATTTGTGAAATTTGTGATGCTATTGCCTTATT
TGTAACCATTATAAGCTGCAATAAACAAGTTAACAACAACAATTGCATTCATTTTATGTTTCAGGTTCAG
GGGGAGGTGTGGGAGGTTTTTTAAAGCAAGTAAAACCTCTACAAATGTGGTATGGCTGATTATGATCTGA
AGTTCCTATACTATTTGAAGAATAGGAACTTCGGAATAGGAACTTCGGATCTCATATGGCCATATGGGGG
CGCCTAGAGAAGGAGTGAGGGCTGGATAAAGGGAGGATCGAGGCGGGGTCGAACGAGGAGGTTCAAGGGG
GAGAGACGGGGCGGATGGAGGAAGAGGAGGCGGAGGCTTAGGGTGTACAAAGGGCTTGACCCAGGGAGGG
GGGTCAAAAGCCAAGGCTTCCCAGGTCACGATGTAGGGGACCTGGTCTGGGTGTCCATGCGGGCCAGGTG
AAAAGACCTTGATCTTAACCTGGGTGATGAGGTCTCGGTTAAAGGTGCCGTCTCGCGGCCATCCGACGTT
AAAGGTTGGCCATTCTGCAGAGCAGAAGGTAACCCAACGTCTCTTCTTGACATCTACCGACTGGTTGTGA
GCGATCCGCTCGACATCTTTCCAGTGACCTAAGGTCAAACTTAAGGGAGTGGTAACAGGCTAGCCCGGGC
CCATATTTTCAGACAAATACAGAAACACAGTCAGACAGAGACAACACAGAACGATGCTGCAGCAGACAAG
ACGCGCGGCGCGGCTTCGGTCCCAAACCGAAAGCAAAAATTCAGACGGAGGCGGGAACTGTTTTAGGTTC
TCGTCTCCTACCAGAACCACATATCCCTCCTCTAAGGGGGGTGCACCAAAGAGTCCTAAACGATCGGGAT
TTTAGGACTCAGGTCGGGCCACAAAAACGGCCCCCGAAGTCCCTGGGACGTCTCCCAGGGTTGCGGCCGG
GTGTTCCGAACTCGTCAGTTCCACCACGGGTCCGCCAGATACAGAGCTAGTTAGCTAACTAGTACCGACG
CAGGCGCATAAAATCAGTCATAGACACTAGACAATCGGACAGACACAGATAAGTTGCTGGCCAGCTTACC
TCCCGGTGGTGGGTCGGTGGTCCCTGGGCAGGGGTCTCCCGATCCCGGACGAGCCCCCAAATGAAAGACC
CCCGCTGACGGGTAGTCAATCACTCAGAGGAGACCCTCCCAAGGAACAGCGAGACCACAAGTCGGATGCA
ACTGCAAGAGGGTTTATTGGATACACGGGTACCCGGGCGACTCAGTCAATCGGAGGACTGGCGCGCCGAG
TGAGGGGTTGTGGGCTCTTTTATTGAGCTCGGGGAGCAGAAGCGCGCGAACAGAAGCGAGAAGCGAACTG
ATTGGTTAGTTCAAATAAGGCACAGGGTCATTTCAGGTCCTTGGGGCACCCTGGAAACATCTGATGGTTC
TCTAGAAACTGCTGAGGGCTGGACCGCATCTGGGGACCATCTGTTCTTGGCCCTGAGCCGGGGCAGGAAC
TGCTTACCACAGATATCCTGTTTGGCCCATATTCAGCTGTTCCATCTGTTCTTGGCCCTGAGCCGGGGCA
GGAACTGCTTACCACAGATATCCTGTTTGGCCCATATTCAGCTGTTCCATCTGTTCCTGACCTTGATCTG
AACTTTTCTATTCTCAGTTATGTATTTTTCCATGCCTTGCAAAATGGCGTTACTTAAGCTAGCTTGCCAA
ACCTACAGGTGGGGTCTTTCACATGTATATGTCAAAAATAAAAATCAACTAATTGACTAGTAATTAATAT
GACTGGCATAATGGGAAATTGATCCTGACAGATGCAAACTGGCTTCTCAGCAGCGCATTTATGTTGTCAA
CTGAGGAAGGAAACGTTAATGACAGAAACTCTAAGTAATTTCCACGTTTATCTATTTTTATTTATACTAG
CTTTGGTAACAGGAATATTGCAGCATTCATGCACATTGAAACCCTTATGAAATAAAAACATCTGTGCATT
TAAAATGGAATTAACATTTTAAATGTTAAAAAAAGCTGGCTTAGCTTCCCCCCGCCCCCTAGGGCATAGA
ACAAGTCAAATGCTTTATATATTTGAGTTTGGGATGTATTAGGAAACTCCTAAGAGCAAAGCTAGCTTGG
CGTAATCATGGTCATAGCTGTTTCCTGTGTGAAATTGTTATCCGCTCACAATTCCACACAACATACGAGC
CGGAAGCATAAAGTGTAAAGCCTGGGGTGCCTAATGAGTGAGCTAACTCACATTAATTGCGTTGCGCTCA
CTGCCCGCTTTCCAGTCGGGAAACCTGTCGTGCCAGCTGCATTAATGAATCGGCCAACGCGCGGGGAGAG
GCGGTTTGCGTATTGGGCGCTCTTCCGCTTCCTCGCTCACTGACTCGCTGCGCTCGGTCGTTCGGCTGCG
GCGAGCGGTATCAGCTCACTCAAAGGCGGTAATACGGTTATCCACAGAATCAGGGGATAACGCAGGAAAG
AACATGTGAGCAAAAGGCCAGCAAAAGGCCAGGAACCGTAAAAAGGCCGCGTTGCTGGCGTTTTTCCATA
GGCTCCGCCCCCCTGACGAGCATCACAAAAATCGACGCTCAAGTCAGAGGTGGCGAAACCCGACAGGACT
ATAAAGATACCAGGCGTTTCCCCCTGGAAGCTCCCTCGTGCGCTCTCCTGTTCCGACCCTGCCGCTTACC
GGATACCTGTCCGCCTTTCTCCCTTCGGGAAGCGTGGCGCTTTCTCATAGCTCACGCTGTAGGTATCTCA
GTTCGGTGTAGGTCGTTCGCTCCAAGCTGGGCTGTGTGCACGAACCCCCCGTTCAGCCCGACCGCTGCGC
CTTATCCGGTAACTATCGTCTTGAGTCCAACCCGGTAAGACACGACTTATCGCCACTGGCAGCAGCCACT
GGTAACAGGATTAGCAGAGCGAGGTATGTAGGCGGTGCTACAGAGTTCTTGAAGTGGTGGCCTAACTACG
GCTACACTAGAAGAACAGTATTTGGTATCTGCGCTCTGCTGAAGCCAGTTACCTTCGGAAAAAGAGTTGG
TAGCTCTTGATCCGGCAAACAAACCACCGCTGGTAGCGGTGGTTTTTTTGTTTGCAAGCAGCAGATTACG
CGCAGAAAAAAAGGATCTCAAGAAGATCCTTTGATCTTTTCTACGGGGTCTGACGCTCAGTGGAACGAAA
ACTCACGTTAAGGGATTTTTGTCATGAGATTATCAAAAAGGATCTTCACCTAGATCCTTTTAAATTAAAA
ATGAAGTTTTAAATCAATCTAAAGTATATATGAGTAAACTTGGTCTGACAGTTACCAATGCTTAATCAGT
GAGGCACCTATCTCAGCGATCTGTCTATTTCGTTCATCCATAGTTGCCTGACTCCCCGTCGTGTAGATAA
CTACGATACGGGAGGGCTTACCATCTGGCCCCAGTGCTGCAATGATACCGCGAGACCCACGCTCACCGGC
TCCAGATTTATCAGCAATAAACCAGCCAGCCGGAAGGGCCGAGCGCAGAAGTGGTCCTGCAACTTTATCC
GCCTCCATCCAGTCTATTAATTGTTGCCGGGAAGCTAGAGTAAGTAGTTCGCCAGTTAATAGTTTGCGCA
ACGTTGTTGCCATTGCTACAGGCATCGTGGTGTCACGCTCGTCGTTTGGTATGGCTTCATTCAGCTCCGG
TTCCCAACGATCAAGGCGAGTTACATGATCCCCCATGTTGTGCAAAAAAGCGGTTAGCTCCTTCGGTCCT
CCGATCGTTGTCAGAAGTAAGTTGGCCGCAGTGTTATCACTCATGGTTATGGCAGCACTGCATAATTCTC
TTACTGTCATGCCATCCGTAAGATGCTTTTCTGTGACTGGTGAGTACTCAACCAAGTCATTCTGAGAATA
GTGTATGCGGCGACCGAGTTGCTCTTGCCCGGCGTCAATACGGGATAATACCGCGCCACATAGCAGAACT
TTAAAAGTGCTCATCATTGGAAAACGTTCTTCGGGGCGAAAACTCTCAAGGATCTTACCGCTGTTGAGAT
CCAGTTCGATGTAACCCACTCGTGCACCCAACTGATCTTCAGCATCTTTTACTTTCACCAGCGTTTCTGG
GTGAGCAAAAACAGGAAGGCAAAATGCCGCAAAAAAGGGAATAAGGGCGACACGGAAATGTTGAATACTC
ATACTCTTCCTTTTTCAATATTATTGAAGCATTTATCAGGGTTATTGTCTCATGAGCGGATACATATTTG
AATGTATTTAGAAAAATAAACAAATAGGGGTTCCGCGCACATTTCCCCGAAAAGTGCCACCTGACGTCTA
AGAAACCATTATTATCATGACATTAACCTATAAAAATAGGCGTATCACGAGGCCCTTTCGTCTCGCGCGT
TTCGGTGATGACGGTGAAAACCTCTGACACATGCAGCTCCCGGAGACGGTCACAGCTTGTCTGTAAGCGG
ATGCCGGGAGCAGACAAGCCCGTCAGGGCGCGTCAGCGGGTGTTGGCGGGTGTCGGGGCTGGCTTAACTA
TGCGGCATCAGAGCAGATTGTACTGAGAGTGCACCATATGCGGTGTGAAATACCGCACAGATGCGTAAGG
AGAAAATACCGCATCAGGCGCCATTCGCCATTCAGGCTGCGCAACTGTTGGGAAGGGCGATCGGTGCGGG
CCTCTTCGCTATTACGCCAGCTGGCGAAAGGGGGATGTGCTGCAAGGCGATTAAGTTGGGTAACGCCAGG
GTTTTCCCAGTCACGACGTTGTAAAACGACGGCCAGTGAATTAATTCCAAGCTAAGTGAAAGACTCTGTC
TCAAAAACCAACCTGACACCTGAGCCGGAGCGTTGCCTCTCACTACCATAAATATATATACACAACACAC
ACACACACACACACACACACACACACACACACACACACAATCATACACATAAACACAATCACACACACAC
ACATGCACAATCACACACACACAATCACACACAAACATACATACACACAATCACACACAACCATACACAC
ATATACACAATCACACACACAAACACAATCACACACACACACATCAATCAATCAATCAATCAATATACCA
AAAATGATAGCTCATACCTGTAATCTTAGATGTGGGAAGGCTAAAACAGCAGGCTACCCATGACTTCAAG
GTCACCCTGGGTTACAGAGTAGCTAATAGTCTAGCTTGAACTATAGTGTAGGATCTTTAAAAAAAAATTA
ACCAACCAACCAACAAACAAACAAACAAACAACAACAACAACAAATGGAAGACAGAGGACAAAAAAAAAT
AAAAGAAAAAGTAGAAAGCCAATGGAGATACTATCTTAAAATTAGAAATATTTATGACACATTCTGAATA
CTCCATGTTTATTTCAAGGAAGCCAATGTAACTTTAAGTACTATGGCCATTTAATGTAAATACTTAAGAA
AAAAAACCAAATTAATTTTGATACATGCTGCATGTGAAAGACCCCCGCTGACGGGTAGTCAATCACTCAG
AGGAGACCCTCTCAAGGAACAGCGAGACCACAAGTCGGATGCAACTGCAAGAGGGTTTATTGGATACACG
GGTACCCGGGCGACTCAGTCAATCGGAGGACTGGCGCCCCGAGTGAGGGGTTGTGGGCTCGAGCTCGGGG
AGCAGAAGCGCGCGAACAGAAGTCGAGCTAGCTTGCCAAACCTACAGGTGGGGTCTTTCATTCCCCCCTT
TTTCTGGAGACTAAATAAAATCTTTTATTTTATCTATGGCTCGTACTCTATAGGCTTCAGCTGGTGATAT
TGTTGAGTCAAAACTAGAGCCTGGACCACTGATATCCTGTCTTTAACAAATTGGACTAATCCGGATCTGA
AGTTCCTATACTTTCTAGAGAATAGGAACTTCGGAATAGGAACTTCGCGGCCAGATCTTTTGCGGCCGCT
TTGGGCCGGCCGAATTCTTTAC
